>Addgene plasmid #139657 | pORANGE GFP-Pclo KI | addgene full sequence | sequence record 291906 | Addgene NGS Result
ACGGTTCCTGGCCTTTTGCTGGCCTTTTGCTCACATGTGAGGGCCTATTTCCCATGATTCCTTCATATTT
GCATATACGATACAAGGCTGTTAGAGAGATAATTGGAATTAATTTGACTGTAAACACAAAGATATTAGTA
CAAAATACGTGACGTAGAAAGTAATAATTTCTTGGGTAGTTTGCAGTTTTAAAATTATGTTTTAAAATGG
ACTATCATATGCTTACCGTAACTTGAAAGTATTTCGATTTCTTGGCTTTATATATCTTGTGGAAAGGACG
AAACACCCAAGCTCGCCTCGTTGCCCAGTTTTAGAGCTAGAAATAGCAAGTTAAAATAAGGCTAGTCCGT
TATCAACTTGAAAAAGTGGCACCGAGTCGGTGCTTTTTTGTTTTAGAGCTAGAAATAGCAAGTTAAAATA
AGGCTAGTCCGTTTTTAGCGCGTGCGCCAATTCTGCAGACAAATGGCTCTAGAAGCTTTCGAAGACCCTA
GACAAGCTCGCCTCGTTGCCCACGGAGGCTAGCGGAGTGAGCAAGGGCGAGGAGCTGTTCACCGGGGTGG
TGCCCATCCTGGTCGAGCTGGACGGCGACGTAAACGGCCACAAGTTCAGCGTGTCCGGCGAGGGCGAGGG
CGATGCCACCTACGGCAAGCTGACCCTGAAGTTCATCTGCACCACCGGCAAGCTGCCCGTGCCCTGGCCC
ACCCTCGTGACCACCCTGACCTACGGCGTGCAGTGCTTCAGCCGCTACCCCGACCACATGAAGCAGCACG
ACTTCTTCAAGTCCGCCATGCCCGAAGGCTACGTCCAGGAGCGCACCATCTTCTTCAAGGACGACGGCAA
CTACAAGACCCGCGCCGAGGTGAAGTTCGAGGGCGACACCCTGGTGAACCGCATCGAGCTGAAGGGCATC
GACTTCAAGGAGGACGGCAACATCCTGGGGCACAAGCTGGAGTACAACTACAACAGCCACAACGTCTATA
TCATGGCCGACAAGCAGAAGAACGGCATCAAGGTGAACTTCAAGATCCGCCACAACATCGAGGACGGCAG
CGTGCAGCTCGCCGACCACTACCAGCAGAACACCCCCATCGGCGACGGCCCCGTGCTGCTGCCCGACAAC
CACTACCTGAGCACCCAGTCCGCCCTGAGCAAAGACCCCAACGAGAAGCGCGATCACATGGTCCTGCTGG
AGTTCGTGACCGCCGCCGGGATCACTCTCGGCATGGACGAGCTGTACAAGAGCGCTGGCAAGCTCGCCTC
GTTGCCCAGGGCTCGGGGTCTTCTCCTCGAGGATCCTAGGACGCGTCCTAGGACGCGTCCAGAGGTACCC
GTTACATAACTTACGGTAAATGGCCCGCCTGGCTGACCGCCCAACGACCCCCGCCCATTGACGTCAATAG
TAACGCCAATAGGGACTTTCCATTGACGTCAATGGGTGGAGTATTTACGGTAAACTGCCCACTTGGCAGT
ACATCAAGTGTATCATATGCCAAGTACGCCCCCTATTGACGTCAATGACGGTAAATGGCCCGCCTGGCAT
TGTGCCCAGTACATGACCTTATGGGACTTTCCTACTTGGCAGTACATCTACGTATTAGTCATCGCTATTA
CCATGGTCGAGGTGAGCCCCACGTTCTGCTTCACTCTCCCCATCTCCCCCCCCTCCCCACCCCCAATTTT
GTATTTATTTATTTTTTAATTATTTTGTGCAGCGATGGGGGCGGGGGGGGGGGGGGGGCGCGCGCCAGGC
GGGGCGGGGCGGGGCGAGGGGCGGGGCGGGGCGAGGCGGAGAGGTGCGGCGGCAGCCAATCAGAGCGGCG
CGCTCCGAAAGTTTCCTTTTATGGCGAGGCGGCGGCGGCGGCGGCCCTATAAAAAGCGAAGCGCGCGGCG
GGCGGGAGTCGCTGCGCGCTGCCTTCGCCCCGTGCCCCGCTCCGCCGCCGCCTCGCGCCGCCCGCCCCGG
CTCTGACTGACCGCGTTACTCCCACAGGTGAGCGGGCGGGACGGCCCTTCTCCTCCGGGCTGTAATTAGC
TGAGCAAGAGGTAAGGGTTTAAGGGATGGTTGGTTGGTGGGGTATTAATGTTTAATTACCTGGAGCACCT
GCCTGAAATCACTTTTTTTCAGGTTGGACCGGTGCCACCATGTACCCATACGATGTTCCAGATTACGCTT
CGCCGAAGAAAAAGCGCAAGGTCGAAGCGTCCGACAAGAAGTACAGCATCGGCCTGGACATCGGCACCAA
CTCTGTGGGCTGGGCCGTGATCACCGACGAGTACAAGGTGCCCAGCAAGAAATTCAAGGTGCTGGGCAAC
ACCGACCGGCACAGCATCAAGAAGAACCTGATCGGAGCCCTGCTGTTCGACAGCGGCGAAACAGCCGAGG
CCACCCGGCTGAAGAGAACCGCCAGAAGAAGATACACCAGACGGAAGAACCGGATCTGCTATCTGCAAGA
GATCTTCAGCAACGAGATGGCCAAGGTGGACGACAGCTTCTTCCACAGACTGGAAGAGTCCTTCCTGGTG
GAAGAGGATAAGAAGCACGAGCGGCACCCCATCTTCGGCAACATCGTGGACGAGGTGGCCTACCACGAGA
AGTACCCCACCATCTACCACCTGAGAAAGAAACTGGTGGACAGCACCGACAAGGCCGACCTGCGGCTGAT
CTATCTGGCCCTGGCCCACATGATCAAGTTCCGGGGCCACTTCCTGATCGAGGGCGACCTGAACCCCGAC
AACAGCGACGTGGACAAGCTGTTCATCCAGCTGGTGCAGACCTACAACCAGCTGTTCGAGGAAAACCCCA
TCAACGCCAGCGGCGTGGACGCCAAGGCCATCCTGTCTGCCAGACTGAGCAAGAGCAGACGGCTGGAAAA
TCTGATCGCCCAGCTGCCCGGCGAGAAGAAGAATGGCCTGTTCGGAAACCTGATTGCCCTGAGCCTGGGC
CTGACCCCCAACTTCAAGAGCAACTTCGACCTGGCCGAGGATGCCAAACTGCAGCTGAGCAAGGACACCT
ACGACGACGACCTGGACAACCTGCTGGCCCAGATCGGCGACCAGTACGCCGACCTGTTTCTGGCCGCCAA
GAACCTGTCCGACGCCATCCTGCTGAGCGACATCCTGAGAGTGAACACCGAGATCACCAAGGCCCCCCTG
AGCGCCTCTATGATCAAGAGATACGACGAGCACCACCAGGACCTGACCCTGCTGAAAGCTCTCGTGCGGC
AGCAGCTGCCTGAGAAGTACAAAGAGATTTTCTTCGACCAGAGCAAGAACGGCTACGCCGGCTACATTGA
CGGCGGAGCCAGCCAGGAAGAGTTCTACAAGTTCATCAAGCCCATCCTGGAAAAGATGGACGGCACCGAG
GAACTGCTCGTGAAGCTGAACAGAGAGGACCTGCTGCGGAAGCAGCGGACCTTCGACAACGGCAGCATCC
CCCACCAGATCCACCTGGGAGAGCTGCACGCCATTCTGCGGCGGCAGGAAGATTTTTACCCATTCCTGAA
GGACAACCGGGAAAAGATCGAGAAGATCCTGACCTTCCGCATCCCCTACTACGTGGGCCCTCTGGCCAGG
GGAAACAGCAGATTCGCCTGGATGACCAGAAAGAGCGAGGAAACCATCACCCCCTGGAACTTCGAGGAAG
TGGTGGACAAGGGCGCTTCCGCCCAGAGCTTCATCGAGCGGATGACCAACTTCGATAAGAACCTGCCCAA
CGAGAAGGTGCTGCCCAAGCACAGCCTGCTGTACGAGTACTTCACCGTGTATAACGAGCTGACCAAAGTG
AAATACGTGACCGAGGGAATGAGAAAGCCCGCCTTCCTGAGCGGCGAGCAGAAAAAGGCCATCGTGGACC
TGCTGTTCAAGACCAACCGGAAAGTGACCGTGAAGCAGCTGAAAGAGGACTACTTCAAGAAAATCGAGTG
CTTCGACTCCGTGGAAATCTCCGGCGTGGAAGATCGGTTCAACGCCTCCCTGGGCACATACCACGATCTG
CTGAAAATTATCAAGGACAAGGACTTCCTGGACAATGAGGAAAACGAGGACATTCTGGAAGATATCGTGC
TGACCCTGACACTGTTTGAGGACAGAGAGATGATCGAGGAACGGCTGAAAACCTATGCCCACCTGTTCGA
CGACAAAGTGATGAAGCAGCTGAAGCGGCGGAGATACACCGGCTGGGGCAGGCTGAGCCGGAAGCTGATC
AACGGCATCCGGGACAAGCAGTCCGGCAAGACAATCCTGGATTTCCTGAAGTCCGACGGCTTCGCCAACA
GAAACTTCATGCAGCTGATCCACGACGACAGCCTGACCTTTAAAGAGGACATCCAGAAAGCCCAGGTGTC
CGGCCAGGGCGATAGCCTGCACGAGCACATTGCCAATCTGGCCGGCAGCCCCGCCATTAAGAAGGGCATC
CTGCAGACAGTGAAGGTGGTGGACGAGCTCGTGAAAGTGATGGGCCGGCACAAGCCCGAGAACATCGTGA
TCGAAATGGCCAGAGAGAACCAGACCACCCAGAAGGGACAGAAGAACAGCCGCGAGAGAATGAAGCGGAT
CGAAGAGGGCATCAAAGAGCTGGGCAGCCAGATCCTGAAAGAACACCCCGTGGAAAACACCCAGCTGCAG
AACGAGAAGCTGTACCTGTACTACCTGCAGAATGGGCGGGATATGTACGTGGACCAGGAACTGGACATCA
ACCGGCTGTCCGACTACGATGTGGACCATATCGTGCCTCAGAGCTTTCTGAAGGACGACTCCATCGACAA
CAAGGTGCTGACCAGAAGCGACAAGAACCGGGGCAAGAGCGACAACGTGCCCTCCGAAGAGGTCGTGAAG
AAGATGAAGAACTACTGGCGGCAGCTGCTGAACGCCAAGCTGATTACCCAGAGAAAGTTCGACAATCTGA
CCAAGGCCGAGAGAGGCGGCCTGAGCGAACTGGATAAGGCCGGCTTCATCAAGAGACAGCTGGTGGAAAC
CCGGCAGATCACAAAGCACGTGGCACAGATCCTGGACTCCCGGATGAACACTAAGTACGACGAGAATGAC
AAGCTGATCCGGGAAGTGAAAGTGATCACCCTGAAGTCCAAGCTGGTGTCCGATTTCCGGAAGGATTTCC
AGTTTTACAAAGTGCGCGAGATCAACAACTACCACCACGCCCACGACGCCTACCTGAACGCCGTCGTGGG
AACCGCCCTGATCAAAAAGTACCCTAAGCTGGAAAGCGAGTTCGTGTACGGCGACTACAAGGTGTACGAC
GTGCGGAAGATGATCGCCAAGAGCGAGCAGGAAATCGGCAAGGCTACCGCCAAGTACTTCTTCTACAGCA
ACATCATGAACTTTTTCAAGACCGAGATTACCCTGGCCAACGGCGAGATCCGGAAGCGGCCTCTGATCGA
GACAAACGGCGAAACCGGGGAGATCGTGTGGGATAAGGGCCGGGATTTTGCCACCGTGCGGAAAGTGCTG
AGCATGCCCCAAGTGAATATCGTGAAAAAGACCGAGGTGCAGACAGGCGGCTTCAGCAAAGAGTCTATCC
TGCCCAAGAGGAACAGCGATAAGCTGATCGCCAGAAAGAAGGACTGGGACCCTAAGAAGTACGGCGGCTT
CGACAGCCCCACCGTGGCCTATTCTGTGCTGGTGGTGGCCAAAGTGGAAAAGGGCAAGTCCAAGAAACTG
AAGAGTGTGAAAGAGCTGCTGGGGATCACCATCATGGAAAGAAGCAGCTTCGAGAAGAATCCCATCGACT
TTCTGGAAGCCAAGGGCTACAAAGAAGTGAAAAAGGACCTGATCATCAAGCTGCCTAAGTACTCCCTGTT
CGAGCTGGAAAACGGCCGGAAGAGAATGCTGGCCTCTGCCGGCGAACTGCAGAAGGGAAACGAACTGGCC
CTGCCCTCCAAATATGTGAACTTCCTGTACCTGGCCAGCCACTATGAGAAGCTGAAGGGCTCCCCCGAGG
ATAATGAGCAGAAACAGCTGTTTGTGGAACAGCACAAGCACTACCTGGACGAGATCATCGAGCAGATCAG
CGAGTTCTCCAAGAGAGTGATCCTGGCCGACGCTAATCTGGACAAAGTGCTGTCCGCCTACAACAAGCAC
CGGGATAAGCCCATCAGAGAGCAGGCCGAGAATATCATCCACCTGTTTACCCTGACCAATCTGGGAGCCC
CTGCCGCCTTCAAGTACTTTGACACCACCATCGACCGGAAGAGGTACACCAGCACCAAAGAGGTGCTGGA
CGCCACCCTGATCCACCAGAGCATCACCGGCCTGTACGAGACACGGATCGACCTGTCTCAGCTGGGAGGC
GACAGCCCCAAGAAGAAGAGAAAGGTGGAGGCCAGCTAAGAATTCTAACTAGAGCTCGCTGATCAGCCTC
GACTGTGCCTTCTAGTTGCCAGCCATCTGTTGTTTGCCCCTCCCCCGTGCCTTCCTTGACCCTGGAAGGT
GCCACTCCCACTGTCCTTTCCTAATAAAATGAGGAAATTGCATCGCATTGTCTGAGTAGGTGTCATTCTA
TTCTGGGGGGTGGGGTGGGGCAGGACAGCAAGGGGGAGGATTGGGAAGAGAATAGCAGGCATGCTGGGGA
GCGGCCGCAGGAACCCCTAGTGATGGAGTTGGCCACTCCCTCTCTGCGCGCTCGCTCGCTCACTGAGGCC
GGGCGACCAAAGGTCGCCCGACGCCCGGGCTTTGCCCGGGCGGCCTCAGTGAGCGAGCGAGCGCGCAGCT
GCCTGCAGGGGCGCCTGATGCGGTATTTTCTCCTTACGCATCTGTGCGGTATTTCACACCGCATA
[95 nt withheld, positions 6786-6880]
T
[46 nt withheld, positions 6882-6927]
C
[141 nt withheld, positions 6929-7069]
CCTTTGACGTTGGAGTCCACGTTCTTT
[37 nt withheld, positions 7097-7133]
ACTCTATCTCGGGCTATTCTTTTGATTTATAAGGGATTTTGCCGATTTCGGTCTATTGGTTAAAAAATGA
GCTGATTTAACAAAAATTTAACGCGAATTTTAACAAAATATTAACGTTTACAATTTTATGGTGCACTCTC
AGTACAATCTGCTCTGATGCCGCATAGTTAAGCCAGCCCCGACACCCGCCAACACCCGCTGACGCGCCCT
GACGGGCTTGTCTGCTCCCGGCATCCGCTTACAGACAAGCTGTGACCGTCTCCGGGAGCTGCATGTGTCA
GAGGTTTTCACCGTCATCACCGAAACGCGCGAGACGAAAGGGCCTCGTGATACGCCTATTTTTATAGGTT
AATGTCATGATAATAATGGTTTCTTAGACGTCAGGTGGCACTTTTCGGGGAAATGTGCGCGGAACCCCTA
TTTGTTTATTTTTCTAAATACATTCAAATATGTATCCGCTCATGAGACAATAACCCTGATAAATGCTTCA
ATAATATTGAAAAAGGAAGAGTATGAGTATTCAACATTTCCGTGTCGCCCTTATTCCCTTTTTTGCGGCA
TTTTGCCTTCCTGTTTTTGCTCACCCAGAAACGCTGGTGAAAGTAAAAGATGCTGAAGATCAGTTGGGTG
CACGAGTGGGTTACATCGAACTGGATCTCAACAGCGGTAAGATCCTTGAGAGTTTTCGCCCCGAAGAACG
TTTTCCAATGATGAGCACTTTTAAAGTTCTGCTATGTGGCGCGGTATTATCCCGTATTGACGCCGGGCAA
GAGCAACTCGGTCGCCGCATACACTATTCTCAGAATGACTTGGTTGAGTACTCACCAGTCACAGAAAAGC
ATCTTACGGATGGCATGACAGTAAGAGAATTATGCAGTGCTGCCATAACCATGAGTGATAACACTGCGGC
CAACTTACTTCTGACAACGATCGGAGGACCGAAGGAGCTAACCGCTTTTTTGCACAACATGGGGGATCAT
GTAACTCGCCTTGATCGTTGGGAACCGGAGCTGAATGAAGCCATACCAAACGACGAGCGTGACACCACGA
TGCCTGTAGCAATGGCAACAACGTTGCGCAAACTATTAACTGGCGAACTACTTACTCTAGCTTCCCGGCA
ACAATTAATAGACTGGATGGAGGCGGATAAAGTTGCAGGACCACTTCTGCGCTCGGCCCTTCCGGCTGGC
TGGTTTATTGCTGATAAATCTGGAGCCGGTGAGCGTGGAAGCCGCGGTATCATTGCAGCACTGGGGCCAG
ATGGTAAGCCCTCCCGTATCGTAGTTATCTACACGACGGGGAGTCAGGCAACTATGGATGAACGAAATAG
ACAGATCGCTGAGATAGGTGCCTCACTGATTAAGCATTGGTAACTGTCAGACCAAGTTTACTCATATATA
CTTTAGATTGATTTAAAACTTCATTTTTAATTTAAAAGGATCTAGGTGAAGATCCTTTTTGATAATCTCA
TGACCAAAATCCCTTAACGTGAGTTTTCGTTCCACTGAGCGTCAGACCCCGTAGAAAAGATCAAAGGATC
TTCTTGAGATCCTTTTTTTCTGCGCGTAATCTGCTGCTTGCAAACAAAAAAACCACCGCTACCAGCGGTG
GTTTGTTTGCCGGATCAAGAGCTACCAACTCTTTTTCCGAAGGTAACTGGCTTCAGCAGAGCGCAGATAC
CAAATACTGTTCTTCTAGTGTAGCCGTAGTTAGGCCACCACTTCAAGAACTCTGTAGCACCGCCTACATA
CCTCGCTCTGCTAATCCTGTTACCAGTGGCTGCTGCCAGTGGCGATAAGTCGTGTCTTACCGGGTTGGAC
TCAAGACGATAGTTACCGGATAAGGCGCAGCGGTCGGGCTGAACGGGGGGTTCGTGCACACAGCCCAGCT
TGGAGCGAACGACCTACACCGAACTGAGATACCTACAGCGTGAGCTATGAGAAAGCGCCACGCTTCCCGA
AGGGAGAAAGGCGGACAGGTATCCGGTAAGCGGCAGGGTCGGAACAGGAGAGCGCACGAGGGAGCTTCCA
GGGGGAAACGCCTGGTATCTTTATAGTCCTGTCGGGTTTCGCCACCTCTGACTTGAGCGTCGATTTTTGT
GATGCTCGTCAGGGGGGCGGAGCCTATGGAAAAACGCCAGCAACGCGGCCTTTTT
Features (pLannotate 1.2.2; 19 found; start..end, strand, type, name):
     39..279     +  promoter       U6 promoter: RNA polymerase III promoter for human U6 snRNA
    308..383     +  misc_RNA       gRNA scaffold: guide RNA scaffold for the Streptococcus pyogenes CRISPR/Cas9 system
    390..433     +  misc_RNA       gRNA scaffold (fragment): guide RNA scaffold for the Streptococcus pyogenes CRISPR/Cas9 system
    527..1240    +  CDS            EGFP: EGFP is a basic (constitutively fluorescent) green fluorescent protein published in 1996, derived from Aequorea victoria. It is reported to be a rapidly-maturing weak dimer with moderate acid sensitivity.
   1330..1615    +  enhancer       CMV enhancer: human cytomegalovirus immediate early enhancer; contains an 18-bp deletion relative to the standard CMV enhancer
   1617..1894    +  promoter       chicken β-actin promoter: No description available
   1895..2122    +  intron         hybrid intron: hybrid between chicken β-actin (CBA) and minute virus of mice (MMV) introns (Gray et al., 2011)
   2143..2170    +  CDS            3xHA (fragment): three tandem HA epitope tags
   2203..3804    +  CDS            Cas9(N): N-terminal portion of Streptococcus pyogenes Cas9 (Zetsche et al., 2015)
   3805..6303    +  CDS            Cas9(C): C-terminal portion of Streptococcus pyogenes Cas9 (Zetsche et al., 2015)
   6373..6484    +  polyA_signal   bGH poly(A) signal: bovine growth hormone polyadenylation signal
   6589..6729    +  repeat_region  AAV2 ITR: inverted terminal repeat of adeno-associated virus serotype 2 inverted
   6734..6785    -  misc_feature   bom (fragment): basis of mobility region from pBR322
   6804..7259    +  rep_origin     f1 ori (sequence partly withheld): f1 bacteriophage origin of replication; arrow indicates direction of (+) strand synthesis
   7260..7309    -  misc_feature   bom (fragment): basis of mobility region from pBR322
   7411..7446    -  CDS            rop (fragment): Rop protein, which maintains plasmids at low copy number; rop
   7541..7645    +  promoter       AmpR promoter: bla
   7646..8506    +  CDS            AmpR: β-lactamase; bla; confers resistance to ampicillin, carbenicillin, and related antibiotics
   8677..9265    +  rep_origin     ori: high-copy-number ColE1/pMB1/pBR322/pUC origin of replication
