[The description below was written by a language model from this plasmid's Addgene catalogue record and pLannotate feature annotations shown in this document.]
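Description:
pORANGE GFP-Pclo KI is a mammalian expression plasmid built on the pORANGE backbone. It is a single-vector CRISPR/Cas9 knock-in system for tagging endogenous proteins, developed with neurons in mind. This version is designed to insert GFP at the N-terminus of the presynaptic scaffold protein Piccolo (Pclo), at amino acid position G2, and the target species are listed as mouse and rat. In bacteria it is maintained at high copy through a ColE1/pUC-type origin and selected with ampicillin via the AmpR β-lactamase cassette. An f1 origin is also present. The sequenced record is 9,288 nt long, the same number the catalogue lists as the backbone size without insert.

The plasmid carries all three components needed for editing. A human U6 Pol III promoter drives a Pclo-targeting guide RNA fused to the Streptococcus pyogenes gRNA scaffold. Just downstream sits a promoterless EGFP coding sequence that serves as the donor. The Cbh hybrid promoter (CMV enhancer, chicken β-actin promoter and a hybrid intron) expresses S. pyogenes Cas9. The Cas9 gene is annotated as adjoining N- and C-terminal portions that together form one contiguous coding region. It is preceded by a fragment of an HA epitope tag and terminated by the bGH polyadenylation signal.

Because the EGFP donor has no promoter of its own, fluorescence should appear only after in-frame integration at the Cas9-cut Pclo locus, so the tagged protein is expressed at native levels. The record does not annotate the sequences flanking the donor, so the integration mechanism is not stated here. A single AAV2 ITR is annotated, apparently a backbone remnant, since one ITR alone would not support AAV packaging.
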