Addgene plasmid #139657: pORANGE GFP-Pclo KI
Purpose: Endogenous tagging of Piccolo: N-terminal (amino acid position: G2)
Depositing lab: Harold MacGillavry. Depositing organization: Utrecht University. Publication: ORANGE: A CRISPR/Cas9-based genome editing toolbox for epitope tagging of endogenous proteins in neurons. Willems J, de Jong APH, Scheefhals N, Mertens E, Catsburg LAE, Poorthuis RB, de Winter F, Verhaagen J, Meye FJ, MacGillavry HD. PLoS Biol. 2020 Apr 10;18(4):e3000665. doi: 10.1371/journal.pbio.3000665. PubMed 32275651.
Backbone
  Vector backbone: pORANGE
  Backbone size w/o insert (bp): 9288
  Vector type: Mammalian Expression
Growth in bacteria
  Bacterial resistance: Ampicillin, 100 μg/mL
  Growth temperature: 37°C
  Growth strain: DH5alpha
  Copy number: High Copy
Gene/Insert
  Gene/Insert name: gRNA and GFP donor
  gRNA/shRNA sequence: CAAGCTCGCCTCGTTGCCCA
  Species: M. musculus (mouse), R. norvegicus (rat)
  Promoter: U6 and Cbh
  Cloning method: Restriction Enzyme; 5′ cloning site Unknown (unknown if destroyed)
  Sequencing primers: 5′ aaggctgttagagagataattggaa; 3′ cgggccatttaccgtaagtt
Terms and licenses: Academic/Nonprofit Terms; Industry Terms: Not Available to Industry
How to cite: pORANGE GFP-Pclo KI was a gift from Harold MacGillavry (Addgene plasmid # 139657 ; http://n2t.net/addgene:139657 ; RRID:Addgene_139657)
